Addgene plasmid #105233: pBx-Spas-sgRNA-Kan
Purpose: Plasmid containing S. pasteurianus sgRNA with no 20bp target (Empty control) Kanamycin marker for P. putida and P. fluorescens
Depositing lab: Kristala Prather. Depositing organization: Massachusetts Institute of Technology. Publication: A Robust CRISPR Interference Gene Repression System in Pseudomonas. Tan SZ, Reisch CR, Prather KLJ. J Bacteriol. 2018 Mar 12;200(7). pii: JB.00575-17. doi: 10.1128/JB.00575-17. Print 2018 Apr 1. PubMed 29311279.
Backbone
  Vector backbone: pBBR1
  Backbone size w/o insert (bp): 5766
  Total vector size (bp): 5847
  Vector type: Bacterial Expression, CRISPR, Synthetic Biology
Growth in bacteria
  Bacterial resistance: Kanamycin, 50 μg/mL
  Growth temperature: 37°C
  Growth strain: DH5alpha
  Copy number: High Copy
Gene/Insert
  Gene/Insert name: S. pasteurianus sgRNA
  Species: S. pasteurianus
  Insert size (bp): 81
Resource information
  A portion of this plasmid was derived from a plasmid made by: S. pasteurianus sgRNA was kindly provided by Rock et al. 2017. Programmable transcriptional repression in mycobacteria using an orthogonal CRISPR interference platform. Nat Microbiol 2:16274.
Terms and licenses: Academic/Nonprofit Terms; Industry Terms: Not Available to Industry
How to cite: pBx-Spas-sgRNA-Kan was a gift from Kristala Prather (Addgene plasmid # 105233 ; http://n2t.net/addgene:105233 ; RRID:Addgene_105233)
