[The description below was written by a language model from this plasmid's Addgene catalogue record and pLannotate feature annotations shown in this document.]
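Description:
pBx-Spas-sgRNA-Kan is a broad-host-range bacterial plasmid built on the pBBR1 backbone, designed to supply a Streptococcus pasteurianus-type single guide RNA for CRISPR interference in Pseudomonas putida and P. fluorescens. Replication depends on the pBBR1 oriV together with the plasmid-encoded pBBR1 Rep protein, a pairing that functions in many Gram-negative hosts, including E. coli, where the plasmid is propagated. Selection is by kanamycin through a Tn5-derived neo (nptII) gene. The flanking partial tnpA and ble annotations are remnants of that Tn5 cassette, and the short CmR, TcR, lacZα, M13 ori, T7 promoter and pBluescript MCS fragments look like leftovers of the backbone's construction history rather than functional parts.

The payload is the 81 bp S. pasteurianus sgRNA scaffold, supplied without a 20 bp targeting spacer, so the plasmid serves as the empty, non-targeting control of its series. The sgRNA itself is not annotated in the feature table. The unannotated gap between a PLtetO-1 promoter fragment and the downstream rrnB T1 and T7 terminator elements is a plausible position for it, which would place guide transcription under tet operator control, although the record does not state this. A full TetR coding sequence is present on the opposite strand, next to a J23119 promoter fragment in the same orientation and a tetR/tetA promoter region, consistent with repressor expression and tetracycline-class inducibility.

No Cas9 or dCas9 gene is annotated here, so the cognate S. pasteurianus dCas9 must come from another source. The sequenced record (5,953 nt) is slightly longer than the catalogued total size of 5,847 bp.
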