Features (pLannotate 1.2.2; 21 found; start..end, strand, type, name):
     15..119     +  CDS            CmR (fragment): chloramphenicol acetyltransferase; cat; confers resistance to chloramphenicol
    133..756     -  CDS            TetR: tetracycline repressor TetR; tetR from transposon Tn10; TetR binds to the tetracycline operator tetO to inhibit transcription. This inhibition can be relieved by adding tetracycline or doxycycline.
    772..800     -  promoter       J23119 promoter (fragment): bacterial promoter (Registry of Standard Biological Parts BBa J23119)
    807..862     +  promoter       tetR/tetA promoters: tetR; overlapping promoters for bacterial tetR and tetA
    887..907     +  terminator     rrnB T2 terminator (fragment): transcription terminator T2 from the E. coli rrnB gene
    925..978     -  misc_feature   MCS (fragment): pBluescript multiple cloning site
    987..1005    -  promoter       T7 promoter: promoter for bacteriophage T7 RNA polymerase
   1013..1168    +  CDS            lacZα (fragment): LacZα fragment of β-galactosidase; lacZ fragment
   1172..1249    -  rep_origin     M13 ori (fragment): M13 bacteriophage origin of replication; arrow indicates direction of (+) strand synthesis
   1249..1280    +  CDS            CmR (fragment): chloramphenicol acetyltransferase confers resistance to chloramphenicol
   1610..1679    -  CDS            TcR (fragment): tetracycline efflux protein; tet; confers resistance to tetracycline
   1740..2402    -  CDS            pBBR1 Rep: replication protein for the broad-host-range plasmid pBBR1 from Bordetella bronchiseptica
   2403..3174    -  rep_origin     pBBR1 oriV: replication origin of the broad-host-range plasmid pBBR1 from Bordetella bronchiseptica; requires the pBBR1 Rep protein for replication
   4338..4622    +  CDS            tnpA (fragment): TN5P_ECOLX - Also known as tnp. Experimental evidence at protein level: Swiss-Prot protein existence level 1. Mediates transposition of transposon Tn5 by a 'cut and paste' mechanism. First, the monomeric transposase binds the 19 bp inverted DNA repeats flanking the transposon. Then, dimerization of the DNA- bound transposase creates a synaptic DNA complex. After nicking of the first DNA strand, excision of the transposon proceeds through a series of intermediates. The transposase then mediates the insertion of the transposon at a new site by strand transfer. The activity of the wild- type tran
   4654..5445    +  CDS            neo: KKA2_KLEPN - Also known as kan, nptII. Experimental evidence at protein level: Swiss-Prot protein existence level 1. Resistance to kanamycin, neomycin, paromomycin, ribostamycin, butirosin and gentamicin B. From Klebsiella pneumoniae.
   5469..5621    +  CDS            ble (fragment): BLE_KLEPN - Experimental evidence at protein level: Swiss-Prot protein existence level 1. Binding protein with a strong affinity to the bleomycin family of antibiotics. Binds to CL990; an antimitotic-antibiotic compound. From Klebsiella pneumoniae.
   5632..5686    +  promoter       PLtetO-1 promoter (fragment): modified phage lambda PL promoter with tet operator sites (Lutz and Bujard, 1997)
   5796..5839    +  terminator     rrnB T1 terminator: Escherichia coli rrnB; transcription terminator T1 from the E. coli rrnB gene
   5839..5862    +  terminator     T7 terminator (fragment): transcription terminator for bacteriophage T7 RNA polymerase
   5890..5907    +  misc_feature   MCS (fragment): pBluescript multiple cloning site
   5907..5953    +  terminator     rrnB T1 terminator: transcription terminator T1 from the E. coli rrnB gene
>Addgene plasmid #105233 | pBx-Spas-sgRNA-Kan | addgene full sequence | sequence record 209783 | Addgene NGS Result
CTGTTGTTTGTCGCATTATACGCAAGGCGACAAGGTGCTGATGCCGCTGGCGATTCAGGTTCATCATGCC
GTTTGTGATGGCTTCCATGTCGGCAGAATGCTTAATGAATTACAACAGTTTTTATATAAGCTTTAAGACC
CACTTTCACATTTAAGTTGTTTTTCTAATCCGCATATGATCAATTCAAGGCCGAATAAGAAGGCTGGCTC
TGCACCTTGGTGATCAAATAATTCGATAGCTTGTCGTAATAATGGCGGCATACTATCAGTAGTAGGTGTT
TCCCTTTCTTCTTTAGCGACTTGATGCTCTTGATCTTCCAATACGCAACCTAAAGTAAAATGCCCCACAG
CGCTGAGTGCATATAATGCATTCTCTAGTGAAAAACCTTGTTGGCATAAAAAGGCTAATTGATTTTCGAG
AGTTTCATACTGTTTTTCTGTAGGCCGTGTACCTAAATGTACTTTTGCTCCATCGCGATGACTTAGTAAA
GCACATCTAAAACTTTTAGCGTTATTACGTAAAAAATCTTGCCAGCTTTCCCCTTCTAAAGGGCAAAAGT
GAGTATGGTGCCTATCTAACATCTCAATGGCTAAGGCGTCGAGCAAAGCCCGCTTATTTTTTACATGCCA
ATACAATGTAGGCTGCTCTACACCTAGCTTCTGGGCGAGTTTACGGGTTGTTAAACCTTCGATTCCGACC
TCATTAAGCAGCTCTAATGCGCTGTTAATCACTTTACTTTTATCTAATCTAGACATCATTAATTCCTAAT
TGCTAGCATTGTACCTAGGACTGAGCTAGCCATAAAGTTGACACTCTATCGTTGATAGAGTTATTTTACC
ACTCCCTATCAGTGATAGAGAATCTGCGGCCGCTGATTAGCTAAGCAGAAGGCCATCCTGACGGATGCCT
TTTTCGCTTGCTAGCTGCAGCCCGGGGGATCCACTAGTTCTAGAGCGGCCGCCACCGCGGTGGAGCTCCA
ATTCGCCCTATAGTGAGTCGTATTACGCGCGCTCACTGGCCGTCGTTTTACAACGTCGTGACTGGGAAAA
CCCTGGCGTTACCCAACTTAATCGCCTTGCAGCACATCCCCCTTTCGCCAGCTGGCGTAATAGCGAAGAG
GCCCGCACCGATCGCCCTTCCCAACAGTTGCGCAGCCTGAATGGCGAATGGAAATTGTAAGCGTTAATAT
TTTGTTAAAATTCGCGTTAAATTTTTGTTAAATCAGCTCATTTTTTAACCAATAGGCCGTACTGCGATGA
GTGGCAGGGCGGGGCGTAATTTTTTTAAGGCAGTTATTGGTGCCCTTAAACGCCTGGTTGCTACGCCTGA
ATAAGTGATAATAAGCGGATGAATGGCAGAAATTCGAAAGCAAATTCGACCCGGTCGTCGGTTCAGGGCA
GGGTCGTTAAATAGCCGCTTATGTCTATTGCTGGTTTACCGGTTTATTGACTACCGGAAGCAGTGTGACC
GTGTGCTTCTCAAATGCCTGAGGCCAGTTTGCTCAGGCTCTCCCCGTGGAGGTAATAATTGACGATATGA
TCATTTATTCTGCCTCCCAGAGCCTGATAAAAACGGTGAATCCGTTAGCGAGGTGCCGCCGGCTTCCATT
CAGGTCGAGGTGGCCCGGCTCCATGCACCGCGACGCAACGCGGGGAGGCAGACAAGGTATAGGGCGGCGA
GGCGGCTACAGCCGATAGTCTGGAACAGCGCACTTACGGGTTGCTGCGCAACCCAAGTGCTACCGGCGCG
GCAGCGTGACCCGTGTCGGCGGCTCCAACGGCTCGCCATCGTCCAGAAAACACGGCTCATCGGGCATCGG
CAGGCGCTGCTGCCCGCGCCGTTCCCATTCCTCCGTTTCGGTCAAGGCTGGCAGGTCTGGTTCCATGCCC
GGAATGCCGGGCTGGCTGGGCGGCTCCTCGCCGGGGCCGGTCGGTAGTTGCTGCTCGCCCGGATACAGGG
TCGGGATGCGGCGCAGGTCGCCATGCCCCAACAGCGATTCGTCCTGGTCGTCGTGATCAACCACCACGGC
GGCACTGAACACCGACAGGCGCAACTGGTCGCGGGGCTGGCCCCACGCCACGCGGTCATTGACCACGTAG
GCCGACACGGTGCCGGGGCCGTTGAGCTTCACGACGGAGATCCAGCGCTCGGCCACCAAGTCCTTGACTG
CGTATTGGACCGTCCGCAAAGAACGTCCGATGAGCTTGGAAAGTGTTTTCTGGCTGACCACCACGGCGTT
CTGGTGGCCCATCTGCGCCACGAGGTGATGCAGCAGCATTGCCGCCGTGGGTTTCCTCGCAATAAGCCCG
GCCCACGCCTCATGCGCTTTGCGTTCCGTTTGCACCCAGTGACCGGGCTTGTTCTTGGCTTGAATGCCGA
TTTCTCTGGACTGCGTGGCCATGCTTATCTCCATGCGGTAGGGGTGCCGCACGGTTGCGGCACCATGCGC
AATCAGCTGCAACTTTTCGGCAGCGCGACAACAATTATGCGTTGCGTAAAAGTGGCAGTCAATTACAGAT
TTTCTTTAACCTACGCAATGAGCTATTGCGGGGGGTGCCGCAATGAGCTGTTGCGTACCCCCCTTTTTTA
AGTTGTTGATTTTTAAGTCTTTCGCATTTCGCCCTATATCTAGTTCTTTGGTGCCCAAAGAAGGGCACCC
CTGCGGGGTTCCCCCACGCCTTCGGCGCGGCTCCCCCTCCGGCAAAAAGTGGCCCCTCCGGGGCTTGTTG
ATCGACTGCGCGGCCTTCGGCCTTGCCCAAGGTGGCGCTGCCCCCTTGGAACCCCCGCACTCGCCGCCGT
GAGGCTCGGGGGGCAGGCGGGCGGGCTTCGCCCTTCGACTGCCCCCACTCGCATAGGCTTGGGTCGTTCC
AGGCGCGTCAAGGCCAAGCCGCTGCGCGGTCGCTGCGCGAGCCTTGACCCGCCTTCCACTTGGTGTCCAA
CCGGCAAGCGAAGCGCGCAGGCCGCAGGCCGGAGGCTTTTCCCCAGAGAAAATTAAAAAAATTGATGGGG
CAAGGCCGCAGGCCGCGCAGTTGGAGCCGGTGGGTATGTGGTCGAAGGCTGGGTAGCCGGTGGGCAATCC
CTGTGGTCAAGCTCGTGGGCAGGCGCAGCCTGTCCATCAGCTTGTCCAGCAGGGTTGTCCACGGGCCGAG
CGAAGCGAGCCAGCCGGTGGCCGCTCGCGGCCATCGTCCACATATCCACGGGCTGGCAAGGGAGCGCAGC
GACCGCGCAGGGCGAAGCCCGGAGAGCAAGCCCGTAGGGCGCCGCAGCCGCCGTAGGCGGTCACGACTTT
GCGAAGCAAAGTCTAGTGAGTATACTCAAGCATTGAGTGGCCCGCCGGAGGCACCGCCTTGCGCTGCCCC
CGTCGAGCCGGTTGGACACCAAAAGGGAGGGGCAGGCATGGCGGCATACGCGATCATGCGATGCAAGAAG
CTGGCGAAAATGGGCAACGTGGCGGCCAGTCTCAAGCACGCCTACCGCGAGCGCGAGACGCCCAACGCTG
ACGCCAGCAGGACGCCAGAGAACGAGCACTGGGCGGCCAGCAGCACCGATGAAGCGATGGGCCGACTGCG
CGAGTTGCTGCCAGAGAAGCGGCGCAAGGACGCTGTGTTGGCGGTCGAGTACGTCATGACGGCCAGCCCG
GAATGGTGGAAGTCGGCCAGCCAAGAACAGCAGGCGGCGTTCTTCGAGAAGGCGCACAAGTGGCTGGCGG
ACAAGTACGGGGCGGATCGCATCGTGACGGCCAGCATCCACCGTGACGAAACCAGCCCGCACATGACCGC
GTTCGTGGTGCCGCTGACGCAGGACGGCAGGCTGTCGGCCAAGGAGTTCATCGGCAACAAAGCGCAGATG
ACCCGCGACCAGACCACGTTTGCGGCCGCTGTGGCCGATCTAGGGCTGCAACGGGGCATCGAGGGCAGCA
AGGCACGTCACACGCGCATTCAGGCGTTCTACGAGGCCCTGGAGCGGCCACCAGTGGGCCACGTCACCAT
CAGCCCGCAAGCGGTCGAGCCACGCGCCTATGCACCGCAGGGATTGGCCGAAAAGCTGGGAATCTCAAAG
CGCGTTGAGACGCCGGAAGCCGTGGCCGACCGGCTGACAAAAGCGGTTCGGCAGGGGTATGAGCCTGCCC
TACAGGCCGCCGCAGGAGCGCGTGAGATGCGCAAGAAGGCCGATCAAGCCCAAGAGACGGCCCGAGACCT
TCGGGAGCGCCTGAAGCCCGTTCTGGACGCCCTGGGGCCGTTGAATCGGGATATGCAGGCCAAGGCCGCC
GCGATCATCAAGGCCGTGGGCGAAAAGCTGCTGACGGAACAGCGGGAAGTCCAGCGCCAGAAACAGGCCC
AGCGCCAGCAGGAACGCGGGCGCGCACATTTCCCCGAAAAGTGCCACCTGGGATGAATGTCAGCTACTGG
GCTATCTGGACAAGGGAAAACGCAAGCGCAAAGAGAAAGCAGGTAGCTTGCAGTGGGCTTACATGGCGAT
AGCTAGACTGGGCGGTTTTATGGACAGCAAGCGAACCGGAATTGCCAGCTGGGGCGCCCTCTGGTAAGGT
TGGGAAGCCCTGCAAAGTAAACTGGATGGCTTTCTTGCCGCCAAGGATCTGATGGCGCAGGGGATCAAGA
TCTGATCAAGAGACAGGATGAGGATCGTTTCGCATGATTGAACAAGATGGATTGCACGCAGGTTCTCCGG
CCGCTTGGGTGGAGAGGCTATTCGGCTATGACTGGGCACAACAGACAATCGGCTGCTCTGATGCCGCCGT
GTTCCGGCTGTCAGCGCAGGGGCGCCCGGTTCTTTTTGTCAAGACCGACCTGTCCGGTGCCCTGAATGAA
CTGCAGGACGAGGCAGCGCGGCTATCGTGGCTGGCCACGACGGGCGTTCCTTGCGCAGCTGTGCTCGACG
TTGTCACTGAAGCGGGAAGGGACTGGCTGCTATTGGGCGAAGTGCCGGGGCAGGATCTCCTGTCATCTCA
CCTTGCTCCTGCCGAGAAAGTATCCATCATGGCTGATGCAATGCGGCGGCTGCATACGCTTGATCCGGCT
ACCTGCCCATTCGACCACCAAGCGAAACATCGCATCGAGCGAGCACGTACTCGGATGGAAGCCGGTCTTG
TCGATCAGGATGATCTGGACGAAGAGCATCAGGGGCTCGCGCCAGCCGAACTGTTCGCCAGGCTCAAGGC
GCGCATGCCCGACGGCGAGGATCTCGTCGTGACCCATGGCGATGCCTGCTTGCCGAATATCATGGTGGAA
AATGGCCGCTTTTCTGGATTCATCGACTGTGGCCGGCTGGGTGTGGCGGACCGCTATCAGGACATAGCGT
TGGCTACCCGTGATATTGCTGAAGAGCTTGGCGGCGAATGGGCTGACCGCTTCCTCGTGCTTTACGGTAT
CGCCGCTCCCGATTCGCAGCGCATCGCCTTCTATCGCCTTCTTGACGAGTTCTTCTGAGCGGGACTCTGG
GGTTCGAAATGACCGACCAAGCGACGCCCAACCTGCCATCACGAGATTTCGATTCCACCGCCGCCTTCTA
TGAAAGGTTGGGCTTCGGAATCGTTTTCCGGGACGCCGGCTGGATGATCCTCCAGCGCGGGGATCTCATG
CTGGAGTTCTTCGCCCACCCCCATGGGCAAATCCCTATCAGTGATAGAGATTGACATCCCTATCAGTGAT
AGAGATACTGAGCACACGTCTTCATGCAGCTGAAGACTTGTTTTTGTACTCGAAAGAGCCTACAAAGATA
AGGCTTTATGCCGAATTCAAGCACCCCATGTTTTGACATGAGGTGCTTTTTTTTGATAAAACGAAAGGCC
CAGTCTTTCGACTGAGCCTTTCGTTTTATAAACGGGTCTTGAGGGGTTTTTTAAGCTTCTGCAGCTGGAT
CCATGGATATCTAGAACTAGTGGATCCAAATAAAACGAAAGGCTCAGTCGAAAGACTGGGCCTTTCGTTT
TAT
